Addgene plasmid #153986: SARS_COV2_nsp9_HA_BASU
Purpose: Express NSP9 gene along with HA and BASU
Depositing lab: Paul Khavari. Depositing organization: Stanford University. Publication: The proximal proteome of 17 SARS-CoV-2 proteins links to disrupted antiviral signaling and host translation. Meyers JM, Ramanathan M, Shanderson RL, Beck A, Donohue L, Ferguson I, Guo MG, Rao DS, Miao W, Reynolds D, Yang X, Zhao Y, Yang YY, Blish C, Wang Y, Khavari PA. PLoS Pathog. 2021 Oct 1;17(10):e1009412. doi: 10.1371/journal.ppat.1009412. PubMed 34597346.
Backbone
  Vector backbone: EF1-alpha-promoter
  Vector type: Mammalian Expression, Lentiviral
Growth in bacteria
  Bacterial resistance: Ampicillin, 100 μg/mL
  Growth temperature: 37°C
  Growth strain: NEB Stable
  Copy number: High Copy
Gene/Insert
  Gene/Insert name: nsp9
  Species: Severe acute respiratory syndrome coronavirus 2
  Entrez Gene: ORF1ab (a.k.a. GU280_gp01)
  Cloning method: Restriction Enzyme; 5′ cloning site Unknown (unknown if destroyed); 3′ cloning site Unknown (unknown if destroyed)
  Sequencing primers: 5′ EF1a-F
Terms and licenses: Academic/Nonprofit Terms; Industry Terms: Not Available to Industry
How to cite: SARS_COV2_nsp9_HA_BASU was a gift from Paul Khavari (Addgene plasmid # 153986 ; http://n2t.net/addgene:153986 ; RRID:Addgene_153986)
