[The description below was written by a language model from this plasmid's Addgene catalogue record and the feature table of its GenBank file.]
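Description:
SARS_COV2_nsp9_HA_BASU is a 10,023 bp HIV-1-based lentiviral transfer plasmid for expressing the SARS-CoV-2 non-structural protein nsp9 (a cleavage product of the ORF1ab polyprotein) in mammalian cells as a fusion with an HA epitope tag and BASU. BASU is an engineered biotin ligase used for proximity labelling. The plasmid is maintained in E. coli through a high-copy ColE1/pUC-type origin and a beta-lactamase gene conferring ampicillin resistance. The viral portion carries two full-length annotated HIV-1 LTRs (both labelled 3' LTR in the feature table), the Psi packaging signal, the Rev response element for Rev-dependent nuclear export of the genomic RNA, and the cPPT/CTS element. Together these let the cassette be packaged into particles and integrated into target cells when helper functions are supplied in trans.

Between the LTRs, the human EF-1-alpha promoter with its intron A drives a bicistronic transcript. The table does not annotate the nsp9 or BASU coding regions. It does mark a Strep-Tag II followed immediately by an HA tag a few hundred bases downstream of the promoter, with unannotated sequence on either side. That layout is compatible with nsp9 lying upstream of the tags and BASU downstream, but this order is inferred rather than recorded. An EMCV IRES then directs translation of puromycin N-acetyltransferase, which couples drug selection of transduced cells to expression of the fusion, and a WPRE enhances transcript expression.

According to the associated publication title, the construct belongs to a set used to map the proximal host proteomes of 17 SARS-CoV-2 proteins. In such experiments, biotinylated neighbours of the viral bait would be captured and identified, and the HA tag allows detection of the fusion.
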