LOCUS       Exported 10023 bp ds-DNA circular SYN 13-MAY-2021
DEFINITION  Express NSP9 gene along with HA and BASU.
ACCESSION   .
VERSION     .
KEYWORDS    SARS_COV2_nsp9_HA_BASU
SOURCE      synthetic DNA construct
  ORGANISM  synthetic DNA construct
REFERENCE   1 (bases 1 to 10023)
  TITLE     Khavari lab SARS-CoV-2 plasmids
REFERENCE   2 (bases 1 to 10023)
  AUTHORS   .
  TITLE     Direct Submission
  JOURNAL   Exported May 13, 2021 from SnapGene Server 1.1.58
            http://www.snapgene.com
FEATURES             Location/Qualifiers
     source          1..10023
                     /organism="synthetic DNA construct"
                     /mol_type="other DNA"
     LTR             1..634
                     /label=3' LTR
                     /note="3' long terminal repeat (LTR) from HIV-1"
     misc_feature    681..806
                     /label=HIV-1 Psi
                     /note="packaging signal of human immunodeficiency virus
                     type 1"
     misc_feature    1303..1536
                     /label=RRE
                     /note="The Rev response element (RRE) of HIV-1 allows for
                     Rev-dependent mRNA export from the nucleus to the
                     cytoplasm."
     CDS             1721..1765
                     /codon_start=1
                     /product="antigenic peptide corresponding to amino acids
                     655 to 669 of the HIV envelope protein gp41 (Lutje Hulsik
                     et al., 2013)"
                     /label=gp41 peptide
                     /note="recognized by the 2H10 single-chain llama nanobody"
                     /translation="KNEQELLELDKWASL"
     misc_feature    2028..2143
                     /label=cPPT/CTS
                     /note="central polypurine tract and central termination
                     sequence of HIV-1 (lacking the first T)"
     promoter        2338..3519
                     /label=EF-1-alpha promoter
                     /note="strong constitutive promoter for human elongation
                     factor EF-1-alpha"
     intron          2568..3510
                     /label=EF-1-alpha intron A
                     /note="intron upstream of the start codon of human
                     EF-1-alpha"
     primer_bind     3467..3487
                     /label=EF1a-F
                     /note="Human elongation factor-1a promoter, forward primer"
     CDS             3910..3933
                     /codon_start=1
                     /product="peptide that binds Strep-Tactin(R), an engineered
                     form of streptavidin"
                     /label=Strep-Tag II
                     /translation="WSHPQFEK"
     CDS             3937..3963
                     /codon_start=1
                     /product="HA (human influenza hemagglutinin) epitope tag"
                     /label=HA
                     /translation="YPYDVPDYA"
     misc_feature    4773..5346
                     /label=IRES
                     /note="internal ribosome entry site (IRES) of the
                     encephalomyocarditis virus (EMCV)"
     primer_bind     complement(4940..4957)
                     /label=IRES reverse
                     /note="IRES internal ribosome entry site, reverse primer.
                     Also called pCDH-rev"
     primer_bind     5167..5186
                     /label=IRES-F
                     /note="IRES internal ribosome entry site, forward primer"
     CDS             5379..5978
                     /codon_start=1
                     /gene="pac from Streptomyces alboniger"
                     /product="puromycin N-acetyltransferase"
                     /label=PuroR
                     /note="confers resistance to puromycin"
                     /translation="MTEYKPTVRLATRDDVPRAVRTLAAAFADYPATRHTVDPDRHIER
                     VTELQELFLTRVGLDIGKVWVADDGAAVAVWTTPESVEAGAVFAEIGPRMAELSGSRLA
                     AQQQMEGLLAPHRPKEPAWFLATVGVSPDHQGKGLGSAVVLPGVEAAERAGVPAFLETS
                     APRNLPFYERLGFTVTADVEVPEGPRTWCMTRKPGA"
     primer_bind     complement(5379..5398)
                     /label=Puro-R
                     /note="Puromycin resistance gene, reverse primer. Also
                     called puro-variant-R"
     primer_bind     5875..5895
                     /label=Puro-F
                     /note="Puromycin resistance gene, forward primer"
     misc_feature    5992..6580
                     /label=WPRE
                     /note="woodchuck hepatitis virus posttranscriptional
                     regulatory element"
     primer_bind     complement(6045..6065)
                     /label=WPRE-R
                     /note="WPRE, reverse primer"
     CDS             complement(6463..6474)
                     /codon_start=1
                     /product="Factor Xa recognition and cleavage site"
                     /label=Factor Xa site
                     /translation="IEGR"
     LTR             6787..7420
                     /label=3' LTR
                     /note="3' long terminal repeat (LTR) from HIV-1"
     primer_bind     complement(7548..7564)
                     /label=M13 rev
                     /note="common sequencing primer, one of multiple similar
                     variants"
     primer_bind     complement(7548..7564)
                     /label=M13 Reverse
                     /note="In lacZ gene. Also called M13-rev"
     primer_bind     complement(7561..7583)
                     /label=M13/pUC Reverse
                     /note="In lacZ gene"
     protein_bind    7572..7588
                     /label=lac operator
                     /bound_moiety="lac repressor encoded by lacI"
                     /note="The lac repressor binds to the lac operator to
                     inhibit transcription in E. coli. This inhibition can be
                     relieved by adding lactose or
                     isopropyl-beta-D-thiogalactopyranoside (IPTG)."
     promoter        complement(7596..7626)
                     /label=lac promoter
                     /note="promoter for the E. coli lac operon"
     protein_bind    7641..7662
                     /label=CAP binding site
                     /bound_moiety="E. coli catabolite activator protein"
                     /note="CAP binding activates transcription in the presence
                     of cAMP."
     primer_bind     complement(7779..7796)
                     /label=L4440
                     /note="L4440 vector, forward primer"
     rep_origin      complement(7950..8538)
                     /direction=LEFT
                     /label=ori
                     /note="high-copy-number ColE1/pMB1/pBR322/pUC origin of
                     replication"
     primer_bind     complement(8030..8049)
                     /label=pBR322ori-F
                     /note="pBR322 origin, forward primer"
     CDS             complement(8709..9569)
                     /codon_start=1
                     /gene="bla"
                     /product="beta-lactamase"
                     /label=AmpR
                     /note="confers resistance to ampicillin, carbenicillin, and
                     related antibiotics"
                     /translation="MSIQHFRVALIPFFAAFCLPVFAHPETLVKVKDAEDQLGARVGYI
                     ELDLNSGKILESFRPEERFPMMSTFKVLLCGAVLSRIDAGQEQLGRRIHYSQNDLVEYS
                     PVTEKHLTDGMTVRELCSAAITMSDNTAANLLLTTIGGPKELTAFLHNMGDHVTRLDRW
                     EPELNEAIPNDERDTTMPVAMATTLRKLLTGELLTLASRQQLIDWMEADKVAGPLLRSA
                     LPAGWFIADKSGAGERGSRGIIAALGPDGKPSRIVVIYTTGSQATMDERNRQIAEIGAS
                     LIKHW"
     primer_bind     9332..9351
                     /label=Amp-R
                     /note="Ampicillin resistance gene, reverse primer"
     promoter        complement(9570..9674)
                     /gene="bla"
                     /label=AmpR promoter
     polyA_signal    9722..9856
                     /label=SV40 poly(A) signal
                     /note="SV40 polyadenylation signal"
     primer_bind     complement(9759..9778)
                     /label=SV40pA-R
                     /note="SV40 polyA, reverse primer"
     primer_bind     9813..9832
                     /label=EBV-rev
                     /note="SV40 polyA terminator, reverse primer"
ORIGIN
        1 tggaagggct aattcactcc caaagaagac aagatatcct tgatctgtgg atctaccaca
       61 cacaaggcta cttccctgat tagcagaact acacaccagg gccaggggtc agatatccac
      121 tgacctttgg atggtgctac aagctagtac cagttgagcc agataaggta gaagaggcca
      181 ataaaggaga gaacaccagc ttgttacacc ctgtgagcct gcatgggatg gatgacccgg
      241 agagagaagt gttagagtgg aggtttgaca gccgcctagc atttcatcac gtggcccgag
      301 agctgcatcc ggagtacttc aagaactgct gatatcgagc ttgctacaag ggactttccg
      361 ctggggactt tccagggagg cgtggcctgg gcgggactgg ggagtggcga gccctcagat
      421 cctgcatata agcagctgct ttttgcctgt actgggtctc tctggttaga ccagatctga
      481 gcctgggagc tctctggcta actagggaac ccactgctta agcctcaata aagcttgcct
      541 tgagtgcttc aagtagtgtg tgcccgtctg ttgtgtgact ctggtaacta gagatccctc
      601 agaccctttt agtcagtgtg gaaaatctct agcagtggcg cccgaacagg gacttgaaag
      661 cgaaagggaa accagaggag ctctctcgac gcaggactcg gcttgctgaa gcgcgcacgg
      721 caagaggcga ggggcggcga ctggtgagta cgccaaaaat tttgactagc ggaggctaga
      781 aggagagaga tgggtgcgag agcgtcagta ttaagcgggg gagaattaga tcgcgatggg
      841 aaaaaattcg gttaaggcca gggggaaaga aaaaatataa attaaaacat atagtatggg
      901 caagcaggga gctagaacga ttcgcagtta atcctggcct gttagaaaca tcagaaggct
      961 gtagacaaat actgggacag ctacaaccat cccttcagac aggatcagaa gaacttagat
     1021 cattatataa tacagtagca accctctatt gtgtgcatca aaggatagag ataaaagaca
     1081 ccaaggaagc tttagacaag atagaggaag agcaaaacaa aagtaagacc accgcacagc
     1141 aagcggccgg ccgctgatct tcagacctgg aggaggagat atgagggaca attggagaag
     1201 tgaattatat aaatataaag tagtaaaaat tgaaccatta ggagtagcac ccaccaaggc
     1261 aaagagaaga gtggtgcaga gagaaaaaag agcagtggga ataggagctt tgttccttgg
     1321 gttcttggga gcagcaggaa gcactatggg cgcagcgtca atgacgctga cggtacaggc
     1381 cagacaatta ttgtctggta tagtgcagca gcagaacaat ttgctgaggg ctattgaggc
     1441 gcaacagcat ctgttgcaac tcacagtctg gggcatcaag cagctccagg caagaatcct
     1501 ggctgtggaa agatacctaa aggatcaaca gctcctgggg atttggggtt gctctggaaa
     1561 actcatttgc accactgctg tgccttggaa tgctagttgg agtaataaat ctctggaaca
     1621 gatttggaat cacacgacct ggatggagtg ggacagagaa attaacaatt acacaagctt
     1681 aatacactcc ttaattgaag aatcgcaaaa ccagcaagaa aagaatgaac aagaattatt
     1741 ggaattagat aaatgggcaa gtttgtggaa ttggtttaac ataacaaatt ggctgtggta
     1801 tataaaatta ttcataatga tagtaggagg cttggtaggt ttaagaatag tttttgctgt
     1861 actttctata gtgaatagag ttaggcaggg atattcacca ttatcgtttc agacccacct
     1921 cccaaccccg aggggacccg acaggcccga aggaatagaa gaagaaggtg gagagagaga
     1981 cagagacaga tccattcgat tagtgaacgg atctcgacgg tatcgccttt aaaagaaaag
     2041 gggggattgg ggggtacagt gcaggggaaa gaatagtaga cataatagca acagacatac
     2101 aaactaaaga attacaaaaa caaattacaa aaattcaaaa ttttcgggtt tattacaggg
     2161 acagcagaga tccagtttat cgatgagtaa ttcatacaaa aggactcgcc cctgccttgg
     2221 ggaatcccag ggaccgtcgt taaactccca ctaacgtaga acccagagat cgctgcgttc
     2281 ccgccccctc acccgcccgc tctcgtcatc actgaggtgg agaagagcat gcgtgaggct
     2341 ccggtgcccg tcagtgggca gagcgcacat cgcccacagt ccccgagaag ttggggggag
     2401 gggtcggcaa ttgaaccggt gcctagagaa ggtggcgcgg ggtaaactgg gaaagtgatg
     2461 tcgtgtactg gctccgcctt tttcccgagg gtgggggaga accgtatata agtgcagtag
     2521 tcgccgtgaa cgttcttttt cgcaacgggt ttgccgccag aacacaggta agtgccgtgt
     2581 gtggttcccg cgggcctggc ctctttacgg gttatggccc ttgcgtgcct tgaattactt
     2641 ccacgcccct ggctgcagta cgtgattctt gatcccgagc ttcgggttgg aagtgggtgg
     2701 gagagttcga ggccttgcgc ttaaggagcc ccttcgcctc gtgcttgagt tgaggcctgg
     2761 cttgggcgct ggggccgccg cgtgcgaatc tggtggcacc ttcgcgcctg tctcgctgct
     2821 ttcgataagt ctctagccat ttaaaatttt tgatgacctg ctgcgacgct ttttttctgg
     2881 caagatagtc ttgtaaatgc gggccaagat ctgcacactg gtatttcggt ttttggggcc
     2941 gcgggcggcg acggggcccg tgcgtcccag cgcacatgtt cggcgaggcg gggcctgcga
     3001 gcgcggccac cgagaatcgg acgggggtag tctcaagctg gccggcctgc tctggtgcct
     3061 ggcctcgcgc cgccgtgtat cgccccgccc tgggcggcaa ggctggcccg gtcggcacca
     3121 gttgcgtgag cggaaagatg gccgcttccc ggccctgctg cagggagctc aaaatggagg
     3181 acgcggcgct cgggagagcg ggcgggtgag tcacccacac aaaggaaaag ggcctttccg
     3241 tcctcagccg tcgcttcatg tgactccacg gagtaccggg cgccgtccag gcacctcgat
     3301 tagttctcga gcttttggag tacgtcgtct ttaggttggg gggaggggtt ttatgcgatg
     3361 gagtttcccc acactgagtg ggtggagact gaagttaggc cagcttggca cttgatgtaa
     3421 ttctccttgg aatttgccct ttttgagttt ggatcttggt tcattctcaa gcctcagaca
     3481 gtggttcaaa gtttttttct tccatttcag gtgtcgtgag gatctatttc cggtgaattc
     3541 gccgccacca tgaataatga gctttctccg gttgctctgc gacagatgtc ctgcgcggct
     3601 ggaacaacac aaactgcctg tactgacgac aacgcactgg cgtactataa taccaccaaa
     3661 ggaggtcgat ttgtattggc acttctgtcc gacttgcagg accttaaatg ggcgaggttt
     3721 cccaagagtg acggaacggg cacaatttac acggagctgg agcccccatg ccggtttgtg
     3781 actgatactc caaaaggtcc taaagtaaaa tacttgtatt ttattaaagg tttgaataat
     3841 ttgaacaggg gtatggtact cggctccctg gctgcgaccg tgcgactcca actcgaaggc
     3901 ggcgggggat ggagccatcc acaattcgag aaaggctacc catacgatgt gcctgactat
     3961 gctggcaagt tgtctgaatc agagattagg tttggactga aaacggaggt gatgggccaa
     4021 catcttatct atcacgatgt tttgtccagc acacaaaaga cagcccatga attggcaaat
     4081 aacaatgccc ccgagggtac cctcgtggtt gcagataaac agacagccgg taggggcggg
     4141 atgagccgag tgtggcattc tcaagaagga aacggagtat ggatgagttt gatattgcgc
     4201 ccggacattc cgctccaaaa gacgccccaa cttaccttgc tggcagctgt agcggtggtt
     4261 cagggaatag aagaggccgc gggcatacag actgatataa agtggccgaa cgacatactc
     4321 attaacggga aaaaaacagt agggatactt accgaaatgc aagctgagga ggatcgagtg
     4381 cgctccgtga ttattggtat tggcattaat gtaaatcagc aacccaatga tttccccgat
     4441 gagctcaagg acattgcgac gagtctgtcc caggcagctg gggaaaagat cgacagggca
     4501 ggtgtaatcc agcatatctt gctttgtttc gaaaagcgat accgagacta catgacccac
     4561 ggtttcacgc ccatcaagct cttgtgggag tcatacgccc tcggtattgg cacgaacatg
     4621 agggcgagaa ctctcaacgg gacattttac ggtaaggcgt tgggtattga cgacgaaggg
     4681 gtacttttgt tggaaactaa tgaaggcatt aagaagatat acagcgcgga catcagcctt
     4741 aggtgaccgc agtttgaaaa gtaaggatcc cgcccctctc cctccccccc ccctaacgtt
     4801 actggccgaa gccgcttgga ataaggccgg tgtgcgtttg tctatatgtt attttccacc
     4861 atattgccgt cttttggcaa tgtgagggcc cggaaacctg gccctgtctt cttgacgagc
     4921 attcctaggg gtctttcccc tctcgccaaa ggaatgcaag gtctgttgaa tgtcgtgaag
     4981 gaagcagttc ctctggaagc ttcttgaaga caaacaacgt ctgtagcgac cctttgcagg
     5041 cagcggaacc ccccacctgg cgacaggtgc ctctgcggcc aaaagccacg tgtataagat
     5101 acacctgcaa aggcggcaca accccagtgc cacgttgtga gttggatagt tgtggaaaga
     5161 gtcaaatggc tctcctcaag cgtattcaac aaggggctga aggatgccca gaaggtaccc
     5221 cattgtatgg gatctgatct ggggcctcgg tgcacatgct ttacatgtgt ttagtcgagg
     5281 ttaaaaaaac gtctaggccc cccgaaccac ggggacgtgg ttttcctttg aaaaacacga
     5341 tgataagctt gccacaaccc acaaggagac gaccttccat gaccgagtac aagcccacgg
     5401 tgcgcctcgc cacccgcgac gacgtccccc gggccgtacg caccctcgcc gccgcgttcg
     5461 ccgactaccc cgccacgcgc cacaccgtcg acccggaccg ccacatcgag cgggtcaccg
     5521 agctgcaaga actcttcctc acgcgcgtcg ggctcgacat cggcaaggtg tgggtcgcgg
     5581 acgacggcgc cgcggtggcg gtctggacca cgccggagag cgtcgaagcg ggggcggtgt
     5641 tcgccgagat cggcccgcgc atggccgagt tgagcggttc ccggctggcc gcgcagcaac
     5701 agatggaagg cctcctggcg ccgcaccggc ccaaggagcc cgcgtggttc ctggccaccg
     5761 tcggcgtctc gcccgaccac cagggcaagg gtctgggcag cgccgtcgtg ctccccggag
     5821 tggaggcggc cgagcgcgcc ggggtgcccg ccttcctgga gacctccgcg ccccgcaacc
     5881 tccccttcta cgagcggctc ggcttcaccg tcaccgccga cgtcgaggtg cccgaaggac
     5941 cgcgcacctg gtgcatgacc cgcaagcccg gtgcctagac gcgtctggaa caatcaacct
     6001 ctggattaca aaatttgtga aagattgact ggtattctta actatgttgc tccttttacg
     6061 ctatgtggat acgctgcttt aatgcctttg tatcatgcta ttgcttcccg tatggctttc
     6121 attttctcct ccttgtataa atcctggttg ctgtctcttt atgaggagtt gtggcccgtt
     6181 gtcaggcaac gtggcgtggt gtgcactgtg tttgctgacg caacccccac tggttggggc
     6241 attgccacca cctgtcagct cctttccggg actttcgctt tccccctccc tattgccacg
     6301 gcggaactca tcgccgcctg ccttgcccgc tgctggacag gggctcggct gttgggcact
     6361 gacaattccg tggtgttgtc ggggaagctg acgtcctttc catggctgct cgcctgtgtt
     6421 gccacctgga ttctgcgcgg gacgtccttc tgctacgtcc cttcggccct caatccagcg
     6481 gaccttcctt cccgcggcct gctgccggct ctgcggcctc ttccgcgtct tcgccttcgc
     6541 cctcagacga gtcggatctc cctttgggcc gcctccccgc ctggaattaa ttctgcagtc
     6601 gagacctaga aaaacatgga gcaatcacaa gtagcaatac agcagctacc aatgctgatt
     6661 gtgcctggct agaagcacaa gaggaggagg aggtgggttt tccagtcaca cctcaggtac
     6721 ctttaagacc aatgacttac aaggcagctg tagatcttag ccacttttta aaagaaaaga
     6781 ggggactgga agggctaatt cactcccaac gaagacaaga tatccttgat ctgtggatct
     6841 accacacaca aggctacttc cctgattagc agaactacac accagggcca ggggtcagat
     6901 atccactgac ctttggatgg tgctacaagc tagtaccagt tgagccagat aaggtagaag
     6961 aggccaataa aggagagaac accagcttgt tacaccctgt gagcctgcat gggatggatg
     7021 acccggagag agaagtgtta gagtggaggt ttgacagccg cctagcattt catcacgtgg
     7081 cccgagagct gcatccggag tacttcaaga actgctgata tcgagcttgc tacaagggac
     7141 tttccgctgg ggactttcca gggaggcgtg gcctgggcgg gactggggag tggcgagccc
     7201 tcagatcctg catataagca gctgcttttt gcctgtactg ggtctctctg gttagaccag
     7261 atctgagcct gggagctctc tggctaacta gggaacccac tgcttaagcc tcaataaagc
     7321 ttgccttgag tgcttcaagt agtgtgtgcc cgtctgttgt gtgactctgg taactagaga
     7381 tccctcagac ccttttagtc agtgtggaaa atctctagca gtagtagttc atgtcatctt
     7441 attattcagt atttataact tgcaaagaaa tgaatatcag agagtgagag gccttgacat
     7501 tgctagcgtt taccgtcgac ctctagctag agcttggcgt aatcatggtc atagctgttt
     7561 cctgtgtgaa attgttatcc gctcacaatt ccacacaaca tacgagccgg aagcataaag
     7621 tgtaaagcct ggggtgccta atgagtgagc taactcacat taattgcgtt gcgctcactg
     7681 cccgctttcc agtcgggaaa cctgtcgtgc cagctgcatt aatgaatcgg ccaacgcgcg
     7741 gggagaggcg gtttgcgtat tgggcgctct tccgcttcct cgctcactga ctcgctgcgc
     7801 tcggtcgttc ggctgcggcg agcggtatca gctcactcaa aggcggtaat acggttatcc
     7861 acagaatcag gggataacgc aggaaagaac atgtgagcaa aaggccagca aaaggccagg
     7921 aaccgtaaaa aggccgcgtt gctggcgttt ttccataggc tccgcccccc tgacgagcat
     7981 cacaaaaatc gacgctcaag tcagaggtgg cgaaacccga caggactata aagataccag
     8041 gcgtttcccc ctggaagctc cctcgtgcgc tctcctgttc cgaccctgcc gcttaccgga
     8101 tacctgtccg cctttctccc ttcgggaagc gtggcgcttt ctcatagctc acgctgtagg
     8161 tatctcagtt cggtgtaggt cgttcgctcc aagctgggct gtgtgcacga accccccgtt
     8221 cagcccgacc gctgcgcctt atccggtaac tatcgtcttg agtccaaccc ggtaagacac
     8281 gacttatcgc cactggcagc agccactggt aacaggatta gcagagcgag gtatgtaggc
     8341 ggtgctacag agttcttgaa gtggtggcct aactacggct acactagaag aacagtattt
     8401 ggtatctgcg ctctgctgaa gccagttacc ttcggaaaaa gagttggtag ctcttgatcc
     8461 ggcaaacaaa ccaccgctgg tagcggtggt ttttttgttt gcaagcagca gattacgcgc
     8521 agaaaaaaag gatctcaaga agatcctttg atcttttcta cggggtctga cgctcagtgg
     8581 aacgaaaact cacgttaagg gattttggtc atgagattat caaaaaggat cttcacctag
     8641 atccttttaa attaaaaatg aagttttaaa tcaatctaaa gtatatatga gtaaacttgg
     8701 tctgacagtt accaatgctt aatcagtgag gcacctatct cagcgatctg tctatttcgt
     8761 tcatccatag ttgcctgact ccccgtcgtg tagataacta cgatacggga gggcttacca
     8821 tctggcccca gtgctgcaat gataccgcga gacccacgct caccggctcc agatttatca
     8881 gcaataaacc agccagccgg aagggccgag cgcagaagtg gtcctgcaac tttatccgcc
     8941 tccatccagt ctattaattg ttgccgggaa gctagagtaa gtagttcgcc agttaatagt
     9001 ttgcgcaacg ttgttgccat tgctacaggc atcgtggtgt cacgctcgtc gtttggtatg
     9061 gcttcattca gctccggttc ccaacgatca aggcgagtta catgatcccc catgttgtgc
     9121 aaaaaagcgg ttagctcctt cggtcctccg atcgttgtca gaagtaagtt ggccgcagtg
     9181 ttatcactca tggttatggc agcactgcat aattctctta ctgtcatgcc atccgtaaga
     9241 tgcttttctg tgactggtga gtactcaacc aagtcattct gagaatagtg tatgcggcga
     9301 ccgagttgct cttgcccggc gtcaatacgg gataataccg cgccacatag cagaacttta
     9361 aaagtgctca tcattggaaa acgttcttcg gggcgaaaac tctcaaggat cttaccgctg
     9421 ttgagatcca gttcgatgta acccactcgt gcacccaact gatcttcagc atcttttact
     9481 ttcaccagcg tttctgggtg agcaaaaaca ggaaggcaaa atgccgcaaa aaagggaata
     9541 agggcgacac ggaaatgttg aatactcata ctcttccttt ttcaatatta ttgaagcatt
     9601 tatcagggtt attgtctcat gagcggatac atatttgaat gtatttagaa aaataaacaa
     9661 ataggggttc cgcgcacatt tccccgaaaa gtgccacctg acgtcgacgg atcgggagat
     9721 caacttgttt attgcagctt ataatggtta caaataaagc aatagcatca caaatttcac
     9781 aaataaagca tttttttcac tgcattctag ttgtggtttg tccaaactca tcaatgtatc
     9841 ttatcatgtc tggatcaact ggataactca agctaaccaa aatcatccca aacttcccac
     9901 cccataccct attaccactg ccaattacct gtggtttcat ttactctaaa cctgtgattc
     9961 ctctgaatta ttttcatttt aaagaaattg tatttgttaa atatgtacta caaacttagt
    10021 agt
//
